>Addgene plasmid #129423 | pFB1_hMSH2 | addgene full sequence | sequence record 254834 | Addgene NGS Result
TGTGGGCGGACAATAAAGTCTTAAACTGAACAAAATAGATCTAAACTATGACAATAAAGTCTTAAACTAG
ACAGAATAGTTGTAAACTGAAATCAGTCCAGTTATGCTGTGAAAAAGCATACTGGACTTTTGTTATGGCT
AAAGCAAACTCTTCATTTTCTGAAGTGCAAATTGCCCGTCGTATTAAAGAGGGGCGTGGCCAAGGGCATG
GTAAAGACTATATTCGCGGCGTTGTGACAATTTACCGAACAACTCCGCGGCCGGGAAGCCGATCTCGGCT
TGAACGAATTGTTAGGTGGCGGTACTTGGGTCGATATCAAAGTGCATCACTTCTTCCCGTATGCCCAACT
TTGTATAGAGAGCCACTGCGGGATCGTCACCGTAATCTGCTTGCACGTAGATCACATAAGCACCAAGCGC
GTTGGCCTCATGCTTGAGGAGATTGATGAGCGCGGTGGCAATGCCCTGCCTCCGGTGCTCGCCGGAGACT
GCGAGATCATAGATATAGATCTCACTACGCGGCTGCTCAAACTTGGGCAGAACGTAAGCCGCGAGAGCGC
CAACAACCGCTTCTTGGTCGAAGGCAGCAAGCGCGATGAATGTCTTACTACGGAGCAAGTTCCCGAGGTA
ATCGGAGTCCGGCTGATGTTGGGAGTAGGTGGCTACGTCTCCGAACTCACGACCGAAAAGATCAAGAGCA
GCCCGCATGGATTTGACTTGGTCAGGGCCGAGCCTACATGTGCGAATGATGCCCATACTTGAGCCACCTA
ACTTTGTTTTAGGGCGACTGCCCTGCTGCGTAACATCGTTGCTGCTGCGTAACATCGTTGCTGCTCCATA
ACATCAAACATCGACCCACGGCGTAACGCGCTTGCTGCTTGGATGCCCGAGGCATAGACTGTACAAAAAA
ACAGTCATAACAAGCCATGAAAACCGCCACTGCGCCGTTACCACCGCTGCGTTCGGTCAAGGTTCTGGAC
CAGTTGCGTGAGCGCATACGCTACTTGCATTACAGTTTACGAACCGAACAGGCTTATGTCAACTGGGTTC
GTGCCTTCATCCGTTTCCACGGTGTGCGTCACCCGGCAACCTTGGGCAGCAGCGAAGTCGAGGCATTTCT
GTCCTGGCTGGCGAACGAGCGCAAGGTTTCGGTCTCCACGCATCGTCAGGCATTGGCGGCCTTGCTGTTC
TTCTACGGCAAGGTGCTGTGCACGGATCTGCCCTGGCTTCAGGAGATCGGAAGACCTCGGCCGTCGCGGC
GCTTGCCGGTGGTGCTGACCCCGGATGAAGTGGTTCGCATCCTCGGTTTTCTGGAAGGCGAGCATCGTTT
GTTCGCCCAGGACTCTAGCTATAGTTCTAGTGGTTGGCTACGTATACTCCGGAATATTAATAGATCATGG
AGATAATTAAAATGATAACCATCTCGCAAATAAATAAGTATTTTACTGTTTTCGTAACAGTTTTGTAATA
AAAAAACCTATAAATATTCCGGATTATTCATACCGTCCCACCATCGGGCGCGGATCCACATGGCGGTGCA
GCCGAAGGAGACGCTGCAGTTGGAGAGCGCGGCCGAGGTCGGCTTCGTGCGCTTCTTTCAGGGCATGCCG
GAGAAGCCGACCACCACAGTGCGCCTTTTCGACCGGGGCGACTTCTATACGGCGCACGGCGAGGACGCGC
TGCTGGCCGCCCGGGAGGTGTTCAAGACCCAGGGGGTGATCAAGTACATGGGGCCGGCAGGAGCAAAGAA
TCTGCAGAGTGTTGTGCTTAGTAAAATGAATTTTGAATCTTTTGTAAAAGATCTTCTTCTGGTTCGTCAG
TATAGAGTTGAAGTTTATAAGAATAGAGCTGGAAATAAGGCATCCAAGGAGAATGATTGGTATTTGGCAT
ATAAGGCTTCTCCTGGCAATCTCTCTCAGTTTGAAGACATTCTCTTTGGTAACAATGATATGTCAGCTTC
CATTGGTGTTGTGGGTGTTAAAATGTCCGCAGTTGATGGCCAGAGACAGGTTGGAGTTGGGTATGTGGAT
TCCATACAGAGGAAACTAGGACTGTGTGAATTCCCTGATAATGATCAGTTCTCCAATCTTGAGGCTCTCC
TCATCCAGATTGGACCAAAGGAATGTGTTTTACCCGGAGGAGAGACTGCTGGAGACATGGGGAAACTGAG
ACAGATAATTCAAAGAGGAGGAATTCTGATCACAGAAAGAAAAAAAGCTGACTTTTCCACAAAAGACATT
TATCAGGACCTCAACCGGTTGTTGAAAGGCAAAAAGGGAGAGCAGATGAATAGTGCTGTATTGCCAGAAA
TGGAGAATCAGGTTGCAGTTTCATCACTGTCTGCGGTAATCAAGTTTTTAGAACTCTTATCAGATGATTC
CAACTTTGGACAGTTTGAACTGACTACTTTTGACTTCAGCCAGTATATGAAATTGGATATTGCAGCAGTC
AGAGCCCTTAACCTTTTTCAGGGTTCTGTTGAAGATACCACTGGCTCTCAGTCTCTGGCTGCCTTGCTGA
ATAAGTGTAAAACCCCTCAAGGACAAAGACTTGTTAACCAGTGGATTAAGCAGCCTCTCATGGATAAGAA
CAGAATAGAGGAGAGATTGAATTTAGTGGAAGCTTTTGTAGAAGATGCAGAATTGAGGCAGACTTTACAA
GAAGATTTACTTCGTCGATTCCCAGATCTTAACCGACTTGCCAAGAAGTTTCAAAGACAAGCAGCAAACT
TACAAGATTGTTACCGACTCTATCAGGGTATAAATCAACTACCTAATGTTATACAGGCTCTGGAAAAACA
TGAAGGAAAACACCAGAAATTATTGTTGGCAGTTTTTGTGACTCCTCTTACTGATCTTCGTTCTGACTTC
TCCAAGTTTCAGGAAATGATAGAAACAACTTTAGATATGGATCAGGTGGAAAACCATGAATTCCTTGTAA
AACCTTCATTTGATCCTAATCTCAGTGAATTAAGAGAAATAATGAATGACTTGGAAAAGAAGATGCAGTC
AACATTAATAAGTGCAGCCAGAGATCTTGGCTTGGACCCTGGCAAACAGATTAAACTGGATTCCAGTGCA
CAGTTTGGATATTACTTTCGTGTAACCTGTAAGGAAGAAAAAGTCCTTCGTAACAATAAAAACTTTAGTA
CTGTAGATATCCAGAAGAATGGTGTTAAATTTACCAACAGCAAATTGACTTCTTTAAATGAAGAGTATAC
CAAAAATAAAACAGAATATGAAGAAGCCCAGGATGCCATTGTTAAAGAAATTGTCAATATTTCTTCAGGC
TATGTAGAACCAATGCAGACACTCAATGATGTGTTAGCTCAGCTAGATGCTGTTGTCAGCTTTGCTCACG
TGTCAAATGGAGCACCTGTTCCATATGTACGACCAGCCATTTTGGAGAAAGGACAAGGAAGAATTATATT
AAAAGCATCCAGGCATGCTTGTGTTGAAGTTCAAGATGAAATTGCATTTATTCCTAATGACGTATACTTT
GAAAAAGATAAACAGATGTTCCACATCATTACTGGCCCCAATATGGGAGGTAAATCAACATATATTCGAC
AAACTGGGGTGATAGTACTCATGGCCCAAATTGGGTGTTTTGTGCCATGTGAGTCAGCAGAAGTGTCCAT
TGTGGACTGCATCTTAGCCCGAGTAGGGGCTGGTGACAGTCAATTGAAAGGAGTCTCCACGTTCATGGCT
GAAATGTTGGAAACTGCTTCTATCCTCAGGTCTGCAACCAAAGATTCATTAATAATCATAGATGAATTGG
GAAGAGGAACTTCTACCTACGATGGATTTGGGTTAGCATGGGCTATATCAGAATACATTGCAACAAAGAT
TGGTGCTTTTTGCATGTTTGCAACCCATTTTCATGAACTTACTGCCTTGGCCAATCAGATACCAACTGTT
AATAATCTACATGTCACAGCACTCACCACTGAAGAGACCTTAACTATGCTTTATCAGGTGAAGAAAGGTG
TCTGTGATCAAAGTTTTGGGATTCATGTTGCAGAGCTTGCTAATTTCCCTAAGCATGTAATAGAGTGTGC
TAAACAGAAAGCCCTGGAACTTGAGGAGTTTCAGTATATTGGAGAATCGCAAGGATATGATATCATGGAA
CCAGCAGCAAAGAAGTGCTATCTGGAAAGAGAGCAAGGTGAAAAAATTATTCAGGAGTTCCTGTCCAAGG
TGAAACAAATGCCCTTTACTGAAATGTCAGAAGAAAACATCACAATAAAGTTAAAACAGCTAAAAGCTGA
AGTAATAGCAAAGAATAATAGCTTTGTAAATGAAATCATTTCACGAATAAAAGTTACTACGTGACTCGAG
GCATGCGGTACCAAGCTTGTCGAGAAGTACTAGAGGATCATAATCAGCCATACCACATTTGTAGAGGTTT
TACTTGCTTTAAAAAACCTCCCACACCTCCCCCTGAACCTGAAACATAAAATGAATGCAATTGTTGTTGT
TAACTTGTTTATTGCAGCTTATAATGGTTACAAATAAAGCAATAGCATCACAAATTTCACAAATAAAGCA
TTTTTTTCACTGCATTCTAGTTGTGGTTTGTCCAAACTCATCAATGTATCTTATCATGTCTGGATCTGAT
CACTGCTTGAGCCTAGGAGATCCGAACCAGATAAGTGAAATCTAGTTCCAAACTATTTTGTCATTTTTAA
TTTTCGTATTAGCTTACGACGCTACACCCAGTTCCCATCTATTTTGTCACTCTTCCCTAAATAATCCTTA
AAAACTCCATTTCCACCCCTCCCAGTTCCCAACTATTTTGTCCGCCCACAGCGGGGCATTTTTCTTCCTG
TTATGTTTTTAATCAAACATCCTGCCAACTCCATGTGACAAACCGTCATCTTCGGCTACTTTTTCTCTGT
CACAGAATGAAAATTTTTCTGTCATCTCTTCGTTATTAATGTTTGTAATTGACTGAATATCAACGCTTAT
TTGCAGCCTGAATGGCGAATGGG
[124 nt withheld, positions 4994-5117]
C
[91 nt withheld, positions 5119-5209]
A
[49 nt withheld, positions 5211-5259]
CCTTTGACGTTGGAGTCCACGTTCTT
[37 nt withheld, positions 5286-5322]
ACCCTATCTCGGTCTATTCTTTTGATTTATAAGGGATTTTGCCGATTTCGGCCTATTGGTTAAAAAATGA
GCTGATTTAACAAAAATTTAACGCGAATTTTAACAAAATATTAACGCTTACAATTTAGGTGGCACTTTTC
GGGGAAATGTGCGCGGAACCCCTATTTGTTTATTTTTCTAAATACATTCAAATATGTATCCGCTCATGAG
ACAATAACCCTGATAAATGCTTCAATAATATTGAAAAAGGAAGAGTATGAGTATTCAACATTTCCGTGTC
GCCCTTATTCCCTTTTTTGCGGCATTTTGCCTTCCTGTTTTTGCTCACCCAGAAACGCTGGTGAAAGTAA
AAGATGCTGAAGATCAGTTGGGTGCACGAGTGGGTTACATCGAACTGGATCTCAACAGCGGTAAGATCCT
TGAGAGTTTTCGCCCCGAAGAACGTTTTCCAATGATGAGCACTTTTAAAGTTCTGCTATGTGGCGCGGTA
TTATCCCGTATTGACGCCGGGCAAGAGCAACTCGGTCGCCGCATACACTATTCTCAGAATGACTTGGTTG
AGTACTCACCAGTCACAGAAAAGCATCTTACGGATGGCATGACAGTAAGAGAATTATGCAGTGCTGCCAT
AACCATGAGTGATAACACTGCGGCCAACTTACTTCTGACAACGATCGGAGGACCGAAGGAGCTAACCGCT
TTTTTGCACAACATGGGGGATCATGTAACTCGCCTTGATCGTTGGGAACCGGAGCTGAATGAAGCCATAC
CAAACGACGAGCGTGACACCACGATGCCTGTAGCAATGGCAACAACGTTGCGCAAACTATTAACTGGCGA
ACTACTTACTCTAGCTTCCCGGCAACAATTAATAGACTGGATGGAGGCGGATAAAGTTGCAGGACCACTT
CTGCGCTCGGCCCTTCCGGCTGGCTGGTTTATTGCTGATAAATCTGGAGCCGGTGAGCGTGGGTCTCGCG
GTATCATTGCAGCACTGGGGCCAGATGGTAAGCCCTCCCGTATCGTAGTTATCTACACGACGGGGAGTCA
GGCAACTATGGATGAACGAAATAGACAGATCGCTGAGATAGGTGCCTCACTGATTAAGCATTGGTAACTG
TCAGACCAAGTTTACTCATATATACTTTAGATTGATTTAAAACTTCATTTTTAATTTAAAAGGATCTAGG
TGAAGATCCTTTTTGATAATCTCATGACCAAAATCCCTTAACGTGAGTTTTCGTTCCACTGAGCGTCAGA
CCCCGTAGAAAAGATCAAAGGATCTTCTTGAGATCCTTTTTTTCTGCGCGTAATCTGCTGCTTGCAAACA
AAAAAACCACCGCTACCAGCGGTGGTTTGTTTGCCGGATCAAGAGCTACCAACTCTTTTTCCGAAGGTAA
CTGGCTTCAGCAGAGCGCAGATACCAAATACTGTTCTTCTAGTGTAGCCGTAGTTAGGCCACCACTTCAA
GAACTCTGTAGCACCGCCTACATACCTCGCTCTGCTAATCCTGTTACCAGTGGCTGCTGCCAGTGGCGAT
AAGTCGTGTCTTACCGGGTTGGACTCAAGACGATAGTTACCGGATAAGGCGCAGCGGTCGGGCTGAACGG
GGGGTTCGTGCACACAGCCCAGCTTGGAGCGAACGACCTACACCGAACTGAGATACCTACAGCGTGAGCT
ATGAGAAAGCGCCACGCTTCCCGAAGGGAGAAAGGCGGACAGGTATCCGGTAAGCGGCAGGGTCGGAACA
GGAGAGCGCACGAGGGAGCTTCCAGGGGGAAACGCCTGGTATCTTTATAGTCCTGTCGGGTTTCGCCACC
TCTGACTTGAGCGTCGATTTTTGTGATGCTCGTCAGGGGGGCGGAGCCTATGGAAAAACGCCAGCAACGC
GGCCTTTTTACGGTTCCTGGCCTTTTGCTGGCCTTTTGCTCACATGTTCTTTCCTGCGTTATCCCCTGAT
TCTGTGGATAACCGTATTACCGCCTTTGAGTGAGCTGATACCGCTCGCCGCAGCCGAACGACCGAGCGCA
GCGAGTCAGTGAGCGAGGAAGCGGAAGAGCGCCTGATGCGGTATTTTCTCCTTACGCATCTGTGCGGTAT
TTCACACCGCATAGACCAGCCGCGTAACCTGGCAAAATCGGTTACGGTTGAGTAATAAATGGATGCCCTG
CGTAAGCGGG
Features (pLannotate 1.2.2; 15 found; start..end, strand, type, name):
      1..225     -  mobile_element Tn7R: mini-Tn7 element (right end of the Tn7 transposon) Tn7
    292..825     -  CDS            GmR: gentamycin acetyltransferase; aacC1; confers resistance to gentamycin
   1014..1042    -  promoter       Pc promoter: intI1 (promoter lies within the coding sequence); class 1 integron promoter
   1020..1367    -  CDS            YPR2_ECOLX (fragment): Protein predicted: Swiss-Prot protein existence level 4. From Escherichia coli.
   1394..1485    +  promoter       polyhedrin promoter: polh from Autographa californica; promoter for the baculovirus polyhedrin gene
   1530..4331    +  CDS            MSH2: MSH2_HUMAN - Experimental evidence at protein level: Swiss-Prot protein existence level 1. Component of the post-replicative DNA mismatch repair system (MMR). Forms two different heterodimers: MutS alpha (MSH2-MSH6 heterodimer) and MutS beta (MSH2-MSH3 heterodimer) which binds to DNA mismatches thereby initiating DNA repair. When bound, heterodimers bend the DNA helix and shields approximately 20 base pairs. MutS alpha recognizes single base mismatches and dinucleotide insertion-deletion loops (IDL) in the DNA. MutS beta recognizes larger insertion-deletion loops up to 13 nucleotides long. Aft
   4376..4459    +  CDS            large T antigen (fragment): large T antigen from SV40 (simian virus 40)
   4482..4616    +  polyA_signal   SV40 poly(A) signal: SV40 polyadenylation signal
   4645..4810    -  mobile_element Tn7L: mini-Tn7 element (left end of the Tn7 transposon) Tn7
   4973..4989    +  CDS            lacZα (fragment): LacZα fragment of β-galactosidase; lacZ fragment
   4994..5448    +  rep_origin     f1 ori (sequence partly withheld): f1 bacteriophage origin of replication; arrow indicates direction of (+) strand synthesis
   5474..5578    +  promoter       AmpR promoter: bla
   5579..6439    +  CDS            AmpR: β-lactamase; bla; confers resistance to ampicillin, carbenicillin, and related antibiotics
   6610..7198    +  rep_origin     ori: high-copy-number ColE1/pMB1/pBR322/pUC origin of replication
   7384..7435    -  misc_feature   bom (fragment): basis of mobility region from pBR322
