[The description below was written by a language model from this plasmid's Addgene catalogue record and pLannotate feature annotations shown in this document.]
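Description:
pFB1_hMSH2 is a baculovirus donor (transfer) plasmid built on the pFastBac 1 backbone for producing human MSH2 protein in insect cells. The 7.5 kb plasmid is maintained in E. coli at high copy through a ColE1/pUC-type origin and selected with ampicillin via the β-lactamase gene. An f1 origin and a fragment of the pBR322 bom region are also present in the backbone.

The payload is the full-length human MSH2 coding sequence (about 2.8 kb), cloned between the BamHI and XhoI sites of the multiple cloning site, both of which are retained. It sits directly downstream of the Autographa californica polyhedrin promoter, a very strong late baculoviral promoter, and is followed by an SV40 polyadenylation signal. No epitope or affinity tag is annotated or mentioned in the record. The expression cassette, together with a gentamicin acetyltransferase gene driven by the class 1 integron Pc promoter, is flanked by the right and left ends of a mini-Tn7 element. This arrangement allows the cassette to be moved by site-specific Tn7 transposition into a baculovirus shuttle vector (bacmid) carried in a specialised E. coli strain such as DH10Bac, with gentamicin resistance marking the transposed segment.

The resulting recombinant bacmid DNA is transfected into insect cells to generate virus, which is then used to express hMSH2. MSH2 is the shared subunit of the MutSα (MSH2–MSH6) and MutSβ (MSH2–MSH3) mismatch-recognition heterodimers, and the construct was deposited in connection with in vitro studies of DNA mismatch repair proteins.
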