Addgene plasmid #129423: pFB1_hMSH2
Purpose: Expression human MSH2 protein using baculovirus
Depositing lab: Peggy Hsieh. Depositing organization: National Institute of Diabetes & Digestive & Kidney Diseases (NIDDK). Publication: In vitro studies of DNA mismatch repair proteins. Geng H, Du C, Chen S, Salerno V, Manfredi C, Hsieh P. Anal Biochem. 2011 Jun 15;413(2):179-84. doi: 10.1016/j.ab.2011.02.017. Epub 2011 Feb 15. PubMed 21329650.
Backbone
  Vector backbone: pFastBac 1
  Backbone manufacturer: Invitrogen
  Backbone size w/o insert (bp): 4776
  Total vector size (bp): 7502
  Modifications to backbone: hMSH2 is inserted in MCS (5'- BamH 1 and 3'- Xho I) of pFastBac 1. 5' sequencing primer covers nucleotides from 120-151 of hMSH2, but antiparallel, 3' sequencing primer covers nucleotides from 2655-2685 of hMSH2. They are used to sequence junction of the insert. The plasmid is used to amplify and generate recombinant bacmid DNA. which will then be transfected into insect cells for virus generation and eventually protein (hMSH2) expression.
  Vector type: Insect Expression
Growth in bacteria
  Bacterial resistance: Ampicillin, 100 μg/mL
  Growth temperature: 37°C
  Growth strain: DH5alpha
  Growth instructions: Use DH10Bac for bacmid expression
  Copy number: High Copy
Gene/Insert
  Gene/Insert name: human MSH2 (alt name: DNA mismatch repair protein homolog (MSH2))
  Species: H. sapiens (human)
  Insert size (bp): 2805
  GenBank ID: BC021566
  Entrez Gene: MSH2 (a.k.a. COCA1, FCC1, HNPCC, HNPCC1, LCFS2, LYNCH1, MMRCS2, MSH-2, hMSH2)
  Promoter: Polyhedrin promoter
  Cloning method: Restriction Enzyme; 5′ cloning site BamH I (not destroyed); 3′ cloning site Xho I (not destroyed)
  Sequencing primers: 5′ gcgcgtcctcgccgtgcgccgtatagaagtcg; 3′ ggagttcctgtccaaggtgaaacaaatgccc
Terms and licenses: Academic/Nonprofit Terms; Industry Terms: Not Available to Industry
How to cite: pFB1_hMSH2 was a gift from Peggy Hsieh (Addgene plasmid # 129423 ; http://n2t.net/addgene:129423 ; RRID:Addgene_129423)
